Addgene plasmid #236598: AiP14459: pAAV-AiE0785m-minBG-SYFP2-WPRE3-BarcodeQ-BGHpA (Alias: CN4459)
Purpose: Barcoded enhancer AAV vector for multiplexed screening applications; AiE0785m is an enhancer active in striatal MSNs
Depositing lab: Jonathan Ting. Depositing organization: Allen Institute. Publication: Enhancer AAV toolbox for accessing and perturbing striatal cell types and circuits. Hunker AC, Wirthlin ME, Gill G, Johansen NJ, Hooper M, Omstead V, Vargas S, Lerma MN, Taskin N, Weed N, Laird WD, Bishaw YM, Bendrick JL, Gore BB, Ben-Simon Y, Opitz-Araya X, Martinez RA, Way SW, Thyagarajan B, Otto S, Sanchez REA, Alexander JR, Amaya A, Amster A, Arbuckle J, Ayala A, Baker PM, Barcelli T, Barta S, Bertagnolli D, Bielstein C, Bishwakarma P, Bowlus J, Boyer G, Brouner K, Casian B, Casper T, Chakka AB, Chakrabarty R, Chong P, Clark M, Colbert K, Daniel S, Dawe T, Departee M, DiValentin P, Donadio NP, Dotson NI, Dwivedi D, Egdorf T, Fliss T, Gary A, Goldy J, Grasso C, Groce EL, Gudsnuk K, Han W, Haradon Z, Hastings S, Helback O, Ho WV, Huang C, Johnson T, Jones DL, Juneau Z, Kenney J, Leibly M, Li S, Liang E, Loeffler H, Lusk NA, Madigan Z, Malloy J, Malone J, McCue R, Melchor J, Mich JK, Moosman S, Morin E, Naidoo R, Newman D, Ngo K, Nguyen K, Oster AL, Ouellette B, Oyama AA, Pena N, Pham T, Phillips E, Pom C, Potekhina L, Ransford S, Ray PL, Reding M, Rette DF, Reynoldson C, Rimorin C, Sigler AR, Rocha DB, Ronellenfitch K, Ruiz A, Sawyer L, Sevigny JP, Shapovalova NV, Shepard N, Shulga L, Soliman S, Staats B, Taormina MJ, Tieu M, Wang Y, Wilkes J, Wood T, Zhou T, Williford A, Dee N, Mollenkopf T, Ng L, Esposito L, Kalmbach BE, Yao S, Ariza J, Collman F, Mufti S, Smith K, Waters J, Ersing I, Patrick M, Zeng H, Lein ES, Kojima Y, Horwitz G, Owen SF, Levi BP, Daigle TL, Tasic B, Bakken TE, Ting JT. Neuron. 2025 May 21;113(10):1507-1524.e17. doi: 10.1016/j.neuron.2025.04.035. PubMed 40403704.
Backbone
  Vector backbone: pAAV
  Vector type: AAV
Growth in bacteria
  Bacterial resistance: Ampicillin, 100 μg/mL
  Growth temperature: 30°C
  Growth strain: NEB Stable
  Copy number: Unknown
Gene/Insert
  Gene/Insert name: SYFP2
Terms and licenses: Academic/Nonprofit Terms; Industry Terms: Not Available to Industry
How to cite: AiP14459: pAAV-AiE0785m-minBG-SYFP2-WPRE3-BarcodeQ-BGHpA (Alias: CN4459) was a gift from Jonathan Ting (Addgene plasmid # 236598 ; http://n2t.net/addgene:236598 ; RRID:Addgene_236598)
