[The description below was written by a language model from this plasmid's Addgene catalogue record and pLannotate feature annotations shown in this document.]
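Description:
AiP14459 (alias CN4459), pAAV-AiE0785m-minBG-SYFP2-WPRE3-BarcodeQ-BGHpA, is a 4,863 nt AAV transfer plasmid built on a pAAV backbone and designed for packaging a barcoded enhancer-reporter genome into recombinant adeno-associated virus. In bacteria it is maintained through a high-copy ColE1/pUC-type origin and selected with ampicillin via the bla gene under its own promoter. The backbone also carries an f1 phage origin and small remnants of pBR322 bom and rop sequences. The expression cassette is bounded by AAV2 inverted terminal repeats, which provide the signals for replication and encapsidation. The annotation detects a full ITR on the downstream side and only short ITR fragments upstream, which may reflect either the annotation and sequencing of these repeats or a real truncation.

Within the ITRs, the name indicates that the enhancer AiE0785m, described as active in striatal medium spiny neurons, sits upstream of a minimal beta-globin promoter (minBG). Neither element is called in the feature table, but an unannotated stretch between the left ITR and the reporter is consistent with their position. Because the minimal promoter has little activity by itself, expression is expected to depend on the enhancer, restricting output to cells where it is active. The reporter is SYFP2, a rapidly maturing monomeric yellow fluorescent protein. It is followed by WPRE3, a shortened woodchuck posttranscriptional element (annotated as two WPRE fragments) that boosts transcript stability and expression while saving packaging space. By its name, the "BarcodeQ" sequence lies before the bovine growth hormone polyadenylation signal, so it should be included in the transcript. This would allow the vector's activity to be identified by sequencing when many barcoded enhancer AAVs are pooled for multiplexed screening, the stated purpose.
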