Features (pLannotate 1.2.2; 14 found; start..end, strand, type, name):
    497..1085    +  rep_origin     ori: high-copy-number ColE1/pMB1/pBR322/pUC origin of replication
   1158..1185    +  repeat_region  AAV2 ITR (fragment): inverted terminal repeat of adeno-associated virus serotype 2 inverted
   1214..1241    +  repeat_region  AAV2 ITR (fragment): inverted terminal repeat of adeno-associated virus serotype 2 inverted
   2015..2731    +  CDS            SYFP2: SYFP2 is a basic (constitutively fluorescent) yellow fluorescent protein published in 2006, derived from Aequorea victoria. It is reported to be a very rapidly-maturing monomer with moderate acid sensitivity.
   2771..2928    +  misc_feature   WPRE (fragment): woodchuck hepatitis virus posttranscriptional regulatory element
   2934..3014    +  misc_feature   WPRE (fragment): woodchuck hepatitis virus posttranscriptional regulatory element
   3043..3154    +  polyA_signal   bGH poly(A) signal: bovine growth hormone polyadenylation signal
   3272..3412    +  repeat_region  AAV2 ITR: inverted terminal repeat of adeno-associated virus serotype 2 inverted
   3417..3468    -  misc_feature   bom (fragment): basis of mobility region from pBR322
   3487..3942    +  rep_origin     f1 ori (sequence partly withheld): f1 bacteriophage origin of replication; arrow indicates direction of (+) strand synthesis
   3943..3992    -  misc_feature   bom (fragment): basis of mobility region from pBR322
   4094..4129    -  CDS            rop (fragment): Rop protein, which maintains plasmids at low copy number; rop
   4224..4328    +  promoter       AmpR promoter: bla
   4329..326     +  CDS            AmpR (across the origin): β-lactamase; bla; confers resistance to ampicillin, carbenicillin, and related antibiotics
>Addgene plasmid #236598 | AiP14459: pAAV-AiE0785m-minBG-SYFP2-WPRE3-BarcodeQ-BGHpA (Alias: CN4459) | addgene full sequence | sequence record 472519 | Addgene NGS Result
CGATGCCTGTAGCAATGGCAACAACGTTGCGCAAACTATTAACTGGCGAACTACTTACTCTAGCTTCCCG
GCAACAATTAATAGACTGGATGGAGGCGGATAAAGTTGCAGGACCACTTCTGCGCTCGGCCCTTCCGGCT
GGCTGGTTTATTGCTGATAAATCTGGAGCCGGTGAGCGTGGGTCTCGCGGTATCATTGCAGCACTGGGGC
CAGATGGTAAGCCCTCCCGTATCGTAGTTATCTACACGACGGGGAGTCAGGCAACTATGGATGAACGAAA
TAGACAGATCGCTGAGATAGGTGCCTCACTGATTAAGCATTGGTAACTGTCAGACCAAGTTTACTCATAT
ATACTTTAGATTGATTTAAAACTTCATTTTTAATTTAAAAGGATCTAGGTGAAGATCCTTTTTGATAATC
TCATGACCAAAATCCCTTAACGTGAGTTTTCGTTCCACTGAGCGTCAGACCCCGTAGAAAAGATCAAAGG
ATCTTCTTGAGATCCTTTTTTTCTGCGCGTAATCTGCTGCTTGCAAACAAAAAAACCACCGCTACCAGCG
GTGGTTTGTTTGCCGGATCAAGAGCTACCAACTCTTTTTCCGAAGGTAACTGGCTTCAGCAGAGCGCAGA
TACCAAATACTGTTCTTCTAGTGTAGCCGTAGTTAGGCCACCACTTCAAGAACTCTGTAGCACCGCCTAC
ATACCTCGCTCTGCTAATCCTGTTACCAGTGGCTGCTGCCAGTGGCGATAAGTCGTGTCTTACCGGGTTG
GACTCAAGACGATAGTTACCGGATAAGGCGCAGCGGTCGGGCTGAACGGGGGGTTCGTGCACACAGCCCA
GCTTGGAGCGAACGACCTACACCGAACTGAGATACCTACAGCGTGAGCTATGAGAAAGCGCCACGCTTCC
CGAAGGGAGAAAGGCGGACAGGTATCCGGTAAGCGGCAGGGTCGGAACAGGAGAGCGCACGAGGGAGCTT
CCAGGGGGAAACGCCTGGTATCTTTATAGTCCTGTCGGGTTTCGCCACCTCTGACTTGAGCGTCGATTTT
TGTGATGCTCGTCAGGGGGGCGGAGCCTATGGAAAAACGCCAGCAACGCGGCCTTTTTACGGTTCCTGGC
CTTTTGCTGGCCTTTTGCTCACATGTCCTGCAGGCAGCTGCGCGCTCGCTCGCTCACTGAGGCCGCCCGG
GCGTCGGGCGACCTTTGGTCGCCCGGCCTCAGTGAGCGAGCGAGCGCGCAGAGAGGGAGTGGCCAACTCC
ATCACTAGGGGTTCCTGCGGCCGCACGCGTTAAACCTTGGACTGAGCCCACAGGATGCTCTGGAAGGACC
TTGGGAAACCGACACACAAAGCCTGTCTCGGTTTTGTTTTGTTTTGTTTTGTCCTCCCTGTGTCGCATCC
ACAAGTCCCAAGCGTGTAGCTCCTGGGAAGCTATGTGGCTGTTTTCACCAAGGATGACTTCTCAGAGACT
GACACCCATAAGAGAGGCCCCTCCACCCGAGGGTGGGAGGACTCTCTGTGGCATCACCGGGAGGGGAGGC
CAGGTGTGGGCACTGCAGCTATTTCTAATCCACCAGAGGAAAGAGAGCTTTGACTGCTTGAAAAGCAGGC
TGATTGTCAGGGGCGGAACCCAGCTCAGAGCTGTCAGGGAAGCTCCTGGCAGGGGGTGGAGACAGGGGGC
TTGGACTGACAGGCCTGTGATTTTGAAAGAAATGTCTTTAAGAGAGTGACTTAAAGTAGGAGAGAAATAT
TATTATTAGGTAATGCCTGTCAGGTTATATATTTTTTTTTGATGTGTTCTTGGTATTTCATAATCATTTT
GCCTTTAGATGGTAAGCCCTTCCTGGTCCTGGGCCATGAACTATGCCCCTCGGGTCTCACCCCAGCCTTG
GACATGCAATGGGCACCAGGAGGTAGAGCTCGGGCTGGGCATAAAAGTCAGGGCAGAGCCATCTATTGCT
TACATTTGCTTCTGGGATCCAGATCTTTCGAAGCTAGCGCTACCGGTCGCCACCATGGTGAGCAAGGGCG
AGGAGCTGTTCACCGGGGTGGTGCCCATCCTGGTCGAGCTGGACGGCGACGTAAACGGCCACAAGTTCAG
CGTGTCCGGCGAGGGCGAGGGCGATGCCACCTACGGCAAGCTGACCCTGAAGCTGATCTGCACCACCGGC
AAGCTGCCCGTGCCCTGGCCCACCCTCGTGACCACCCTGGGCTACGGCGTGCAGTGCTTCGCCCGCTACC
CCGACCACATGAAGCAGCACGACTTCTTCAAGTCCGCCATGCCCGAAGGCTACGTCCAGGAGCGCACCAT
CTTCTTCAAGGACGACGGCAACTACAAGACCCGCGCCGAGGTGAAGTTCGAGGGCGACACCCTGGTGAAC
CGCATCGAGCTGAAGGGCATCGACTTCAAGGAGGACGGCAACATCCTGGGGCACAAGCTGGAGTACAACT
ACAACAGCCACAACGTCTATATCACCGCCGACAAGCAGAAGAACGGCATCAAGGCCAACTTCAAGATCCG
CCACAACATCGAGGACGGCGGCGTGCAGCTCGCCGACCACTACCAGCAGAACACCCCCATCGGCGACGGC
CCCGTGCTGCTGCCCGACAACCACTACCTGAGCTACCAGTCCAAGCTGAGCAAAGACCCCAACGAGAAGC
GCGATCACATGGTCCTGCTGGAGTTCGTGACCGCCGCCGGGATCACTCTCGGCATGGACGAGCTGTACAA
GTAAGTCGACGGCGCGCCGCGGCCGCGAATTCGATATCATAATCAACCTCTGGATTACAAAATTTGTGAA
AGATTGACTGGTATTCTTAACTATGTTGCTCCTTTTACGCTATGTGGATACGCTGCTTTAATGCCTTTGT
ATCATGCTATTGCTTCCCGTATGGCTTTCATTTTCTCCTCCTTGTATAAATCCTGGTTAGTTCTTGCCAC
GGCGGAACTCATCGCCGCCTGCCTTGCCCGCTGCTGGACAGGGGCTCGGCTGTTGGGCACTGACAATTCC
GTGGCTCGAGCGGCTAATCGAGAGATCTTCGACTGTGCCTTCTAGTTGCCAGCCATCTGTTGTTTGCCCC
TCCCCCGTGCCTTCCTTGACCCTGGAAGGTGCCACTCCCACTGTCCTTTCCTAATAAAATGAGGAAATTG
CATCGCATTGTCTGAGTAGGTGTCATTCTATTCTGGGGGGTGGGGTGGGGCAGGACAGCAAGGGGGAGGA
TTGGGAAGACAATAGCAGGCATGAGATCTCACGTGCGGACCGAGCGGCCGCAGGAACCCCTAGTGATGGA
GTTGGCCACTCCCTCTCTGCGCGCTCGCTCGCTCACTGAGGCCGGGCGACCAAAGGTCGCCCGACGCCCG
GGCTTTGCCCGGGCGGCCTCAGTGAGCGAGCGAGCGCGCAGCTGCCTGCAGGGGCGCCTGATGCGGTATT
TTCTCCTTACGCATCTGTGCGGTATTTCACACCGCATA
[95 nt withheld, positions 3469-3563]
T
[46 nt withheld, positions 3565-3610]
C
[141 nt withheld, positions 3612-3752]
CCTTTGACGTTGGAGTCCACGTTCTTT
[37 nt withheld, positions 3780-3816]
ACTCTATCTCGGGCTATTCTTTTGATTTATAAGGGATTTTGCCGATTTCGGTCTATTGGTTAAAAAATGA
GCTGATTTAACAAAAATTTAACGCGAATTTTAACAAAATATTAACGTTTACAATTTTATGGTGCACTCTC
AGTACAATCTGCTCTGATGCCGCATAGTTAAGCCAGCCCCGACACCCGCCAACACCCGCTGACGCGCCCT
GACGGGCTTGTCTGCTCCCGGCATCCGCTTACAGACAAGCTGTGACCGTCTCCGGGAGCTGCATGTGTCA
GAGGTTTTCACCGTCATCACCGAAACGCGCGAGACGAAAGGGCCTCGTGATACGCCTATTTTTATAGGTT
AATGTCATGATAATAATGGTTTCTTAGACGTCAGGTGGCACTTTTCGGGGAAATGTGCGCGGAACCCCTA
TTTGTTTATTTTTCTAAATACATTCAAATATGTATCCGCTCATGAGACAATAACCCTGATAAATGCTTCA
ATAATATTGAAAAAGGAAGAGTATGAGTATTCAACATTTCCGTGTCGCCCTTATTCCCTTTTTTGCGGCA
TTTTGCCTTCCTGTTTTTGCTCACCCAGAAACGCTGGTGAAAGTAAAAGATGCTGAAGATCAGTTGGGTG
CACGAGTGGGTTACATCGAACTGGATCTCAACAGCGGTAAGATCCTTGAGAGTTTTCGCCCCGAAGAACG
TTTTCCAATGATGAGCACTTTTAAAGTTCTGCTATGTGGCGCGGTATTATCCCGTATTGACGCCGGGCAA
GAGCAACTCGGTCGCCGCATACACTATTCTCAGAATGACTTGGTTGAGTACTCACCAGTCACAGAAAAGC
ATCTTACGGATGGCATGACAGTAAGAGAATTATGCAGTGCTGCCATAACCATGAGTGATAACACTGCGGC
CAACTTACTTCTGACAACGATCGGAGGACCGAAGGAGCTAACCGCTTTTTTGCACAACATGGGGGATCAT
GTAACTCGCCTTGATCGTTGGGAACCGGAGCTGAATGAAGCCATACCAAACGACGAGCGTGACACCA
